>Addgene plasmid #164100 | FH1-MGT#1-mVenus_PGK-H2B-CFP | depositor full sequence | sequence record 318406 | Full Sequence
TAATGCATATTTATTTTTAGGACCAGAAAGTTAAAGTGAATTGGATTTGATCCATTTTCTGAAAGGCTGG
CAAGAATTCTTGACATTGCACAGGAATTTCCATGTCAGCATGTTCTCACATGTATGATCTAATTTAGAGA
TTATTTTGGGGGGCGGGGGTTGAGGAAATGGCATGACTCAGAGTTTAAAAGCCCCAAATCTTAGCTGTGC
CTGTGTAGCTTTACCACATAACCCATTGATAACTTAGTTGTGCAACCATCACCACCATCTGTTTTCAGAA
CTCTTTTCATTTTGCGAAACTGAAACCCGTTAAGCACTGATTTCCCACTCTCCCTCCTCCCAGCCCATAG
CAAACCACCATCCCACCAGCACTTTCATTTCGCAAATGGCAAAACTGAAGCCGATATTGTGGTTGTGACT
TATCCCAAAGTAATATACACATAAACCTCTATGGATGAGGAAAAAGACAGAGGGAAACTAAAAATTCAAA
AGAACAAATTTGACTCACAGATTTGCTGACTCATAGTTGTGACACTTCCTGGCTCAGGAAGTTGAATTTC
ATTAAGCCTTTGTGGTTTGGGGCTCTGCTGTGCTTTGACAGCTCTGATCTCCTCCCTTCCGGCTGGGCTG
TCTGGGGCGCTCTAAAATGAGTGTTGATTTAATGCACTGCCTTCGCACCCGTGCTGGTGCGTCCCGGGGA
CAGGGGTGGCTGTGCGGTGCCGCGGCGGCCGGCGGGGCTCCTTCCCCAGCAGGGGTGGGGACGCTGAGTC
ACGGATCTGTCACCGCTTTGCACCTCTCCGAGCCCTCGGGGGCCAAAGCAAAAGCGAAAGCGATGTACAC
TAGTTTACTCCCTATCAGTGATAGAGAACGTATATCCAGTTTACTCCCTATCAGTGATAGAGAACGTATG
GAGACCGACACCCTGCTGCTGTGGGTGCTGCTGCTGTGGGTGCCCGGCAGCACCGGCGTGAGCAAGGGCG
AGGAGCTGTTCACCGGGGTGGTGCCCATCCTGGTCGAGCTGGACGGCGACGTAAACGGCCACAAGTTCAG
CGTGTCCGGCGAGGGCGAGGGCGATGCCACCTACGGCAAGCTGACCCTGAAGCTCATCTGCACCACCGGC
AAGCTGCCCGTGCCCTGGCCCACCCTCGTGACCACCCTCGGCTACGGCCTGCAGTGCTTCGCCCGCTACC
CCGACCACATGAAGCAGCACGACTTCTTCAAGTCCGCCATGCCCGAAGGCTACGTCCAGGAGCGCACCAT
CTTCTTCAAGGACGACGGCAACTACAAGACCCGCGCCGAGGTGAAGTTCGAGGGCGACACCCTGGTGAAC
CGCATCGAGCTGAAGGGCATCGACTTCAAGGAGGACGGCAACATCCTGGGGCACAAGCTGGAGTACAACT
ACAACAGCCACAACGTCTATATCACCGCCGACAAGCAGAAGAACGGCATCAAGGCCAACTTCAAGATCCG
CCACAACATCGAGGACGGCGGCGTGCAGCTCGCCGACCACTACCAGCAGAACACCCCCATCGGCGACGGC
CCCGTGCTGCTGCCCGACAACCACTACCTGAGCTACCAGTCCAAGCTGAGCAAAGACCCCAACGAGAAGC
GCGATCACATGGTCCTGCTGGAGTTCGTGACCGCCGCCGGGATCACTCTCGGCATGGACGAGCTCTACAA
GTCCGGACTCAGATCTCGAGCTGCTGCTGCAGTCCTGGTGCTGTTGGTGATTGTGATCATCTCACTTATT
GTCCTGGTTGTCATTTGGTGAATCTAGATAACTGATCATAATCAGCCATACCACATTTGTAGAGGTTTTA
CTTGCTTTAAAAAACCTCCCACACGTACAAGTAAAGCGGCCGCGACTCTACAATTCGATATCAAGCTTAT
CGATAATCAACCTCTGGATTACAAAATTTGTGAAAGATTGACTGGTATTCTTAACTATGTTGCTCCTTTT
ACGCTATGTGGATACGCTGCTTTAATGCCTTTGTATCATGCTATTGCTTCCCGTATGGCTTTCATTTTCT
CCTCCTTGTATAAATCCTGGTTGCTGTCTCTTTATGAGGAGTTGTGGCCCGTTGTCAGGCAACGTGGCGT
GGTGTGCACTGTGTTTGCTGACGCAACCCCCACTGGTTGGGGCATTGCCACCACCTGTCAGCTCCTTTCC
GGGACTTTCGCTTTCCCCCTCCCTATTGCCACGGCGGAACTCATCGCCGCCTGCCTTGCCCGCTGCTGGA
CAGGGGCTCGGCTGTTGGGCACTGACAATTCCGTGGTGTTGTCGGGGAAATCATCGTCCTTTCCTTGGCT
GCTCGCCTGTGTTGCCACCTGGATTCTGCGCGGGACGTCCTTCTGCTACGTCCCTTCGGCCCTCAATCCA
GCGGACCTTCCTTCCCGCGGCCTGCTGCCGGCTCTGCGGCCTCTTCCGCGTCTTCGCCTTCGCCCTCAGA
CGAGTCGGATCTCCCTTTGGGCCGCCTCCCCGCATCGATACCGTCGACCTCGATCGAGGACCTAGAAAAA
CATGGAGCAATCACAAGTAGCAATACAGCAGCTACCAATGCTGATTGTGCCTGGCTAGAAGCACAAGAGG
AGGAGGAGGTGGGTTTTCCAGTCACACCTCAGGTACGGGGTTGGGGTTGCGCCTTTTCCAAGGCAGCCCT
GGGTTTGCGCAGGGACGCGGCTGCTCTGGGCGTGGTTCCGGGAAACGCAGCGGCGCCGACCCTGGGTCTC
GCACATTCTTCACGTCCGTTCGCAGCGTCACCCGGATCTTCGCCGCTACCCTTGTGGGCCCCCCGGCGAC
GCTTCCTGCTCCGCCCCTAAGTCGGGAAGGTTCCTTGCGGTTCGCGGCGTGCCGGACGTGACAAACGGAA
GCCGCACGTCTCACTAGTACCCTCGCAGACGGACAGCGCCAGGGAGCAATGGCAGCGCGCCGACCGCGAT
GGGCTGTGGCCAATAGCGGCTGCTCAGCAGGGCGCGCCGAGAGCAGCGGCCGGGAAGGGGCGGTGCGGGA
GGCGGGGTGTGGGGCGGTAGTGTGGGCCCTGTTCCTGCCCGCGCGGTGTTCCGCATTCTGCAAGCCTCCG
GAGCGCACGTCGGCAGTCGGCTCCCTCGTTGACCGAATCACCGACCTCTCTCCCCAGGGGGATCTACCAT
GCCAGAGCCAGCGAAGTCTGCTCCCGCCCCGAAAAAGGGCTCCAAGAAGGCGGTGACTAAGGCGCAGAAG
AAAGGCGGCAAGAAGCGCAAGCGCAGCCGCAAGGAGAGCTATTCCATCTATGTGTACAAGGTTCTGAAGC
AGGTCCACCCTGACACCGGCATTTCGTCCAAGGCCATGGGCATCATGAACTCGTTTGTGAACGACATTTT
CGAGCGCATCGCAGGTGAGGCTTCCCGCCTGGCGCATTACAACAAGCGCTCGACCATCACCTCCAGGGAG
ATCCAGACGGCCGTGCGCCTGCTGCTGCCTGGGGAGTTGGCCAAGCACGCCGTGTCCGAGGGTACTAAGG
CCATCACCAAGTACACCAGCGCTAAGGATCCACCGGTCGCCACCATGGTGAGCAAGGGCGAGGAGCTGTT
CACCGGGGTGGTGCCCATCCTGGTCGAGCTGGACGGCGACGTAAACGGCCACAGGTTCAGCGTGTCCGGC
GAGGGCGAGGGCGATGCCACCTACGGCAAGCTGACCCTGAAGTTCATCTGCACCACCGGCAAGCTGCCCG
TGCCCTGGCCCACCCTCGTGACCACCCTGACCTGGGGCGTGCAGTGCTTCAGCCGCTACCCCGACCACAT
GAAGCAGCACGACTTCTTCAAGTCCGCCATGCCCGAAGGCTACGTCCAGGAGCGTACCATCTTCTTCAAG
GACGACGGCAACTACAAGACCCGCGCCGAGGTGAAGTTCGAGGGCGACACCCTGGTGAACCGCATCGAGC
TGAAGGGCATCGACTTCAAGGAGGACGGCAACATCCTGGGGCACAAGCTGGAGTACAACTACATCAGCCA
CAACGTCTATATCACCGCCGACAAGCAGAAGAACGGCATCAAGGCCCACTTCAAGATCCGCCACAACATC
GAGGACGGCAGCGTGCAGCTCGCCGACCACTACCAGCAGAACACCCCCATCGGCGACGGCCCCGTGCTGC
TGCCCGACAACCACTACCTGAGCACCCAGTCCGCCCTGAGCAAAGACCCCAACGAGAAGCGCGATCACAT
GGTCCTGCTGGAGTTCGTGACCGCCGCCGGGATCACTCTCGGCATGGACGAGCTGTACAAGTAGGTACCT
TTAAGACCAATGACTTACAAGGCAGCTGTAGATCTTAGCCACTTTTTAAAAGAAAAGGGGGGACTGGAAG
GGCTAATTCACTCCCAACGAAGACAAGATATCCTTGATCTGTGGATCTACCACACACAAGGCTACTTCCC
TGATTGGCAGAACTACACACCAGGGCCAGGGATCAGATATCCACTGACCTTTGGATGGTGCTACAAGCTA
GTACCAGTTGAGCAAGAGAAGGTAGAAGAAGCCAATGAAGGAGAGAACACCCGCTTGTTACACCCTGTGA
GCCTGCATGGGATGGATGACCCGGAGAGAGAAGTATTAGAGTGGAGGTTTGACAGCCGCCTAGCATTTCA
TCACATGGCCCGAGAGCTGCATCCGGACTGTACTGGGTCTCTCTGGTTAGACCAGATCTGAGCCTGGGAG
CTCTCTGGCTAACTAGGGAACCCACTGCTTAAGCCTCAATAAAGCTTGCCTTGAGTGCTTCAAGTAGTGT
GTGCCCGTCTGTTGTGTGACTCTGGTAACTAGAGATCCCTCAGACCCTTTTAGTCAGTGTGGAAAATCTC
TAGCAGGGCCCGTTTAAACCCGCTGATCAGCCTCGACTGTGCCTTCTAGTTGCCAGCCATCTGTTGTTTG
CCCCTCCCCCGTGCCTTCCTTGACCCTGGAAGGTGCCACTCCCACTGTCCTTTCCTAATAAAATGAGGAA
ATTGCATCGCATTGTCTGAGTAGGTGTCATTCTATTCTGGGGGGTGGGGTGGGGCAGGACAGCAAGGGGG
AGGATTGGGAAGACAATAGCAGGCATGCTGGGGATGCGGTGGGCTCTATGGCTTCTGAGGCGGAAAGAAC
CAGCTGGGGCTCTAGGGGGTATCCCC
[124 nt withheld, positions 5137-5260]
C
[91 nt withheld, positions 5262-5352]
A
[49 nt withheld, positions 5354-5402]
CCTTTGACGTTGGAGTCCACGTTCTTT
[37 nt withheld, positions 5430-5466]
ACCCTATCTCGGTCTATTCTTTTGATTTATAAGGGATTTTGCCGATTTCGGCCTATTGGTTAAAAAATGA
GCTGATTTAACAAAAATTTAACGCGAATTAATTCTGTGGAATGTGTGTCAGTTAGGGTGTGGAAAGTCCC
CAGGCTCCCCAGCAGGCAGAAGTATGCAAAGCATGCATCTCAATTAGTCAGCAACCAGGTGTGGAAAGTC
CCCAGGCTCCCCAGCAGGCAGAAGTATGCAAAGCATGCATCTCAATTAGTCAGCAACCATAGTCCCGCCC
CTAACTCCGCCCATCCCGCCCCTAACTCCGCCCAGTTCCGCCCATTCTCCGCCCCATGGCTGACTAATTT
TTTTTATTTATGCAGAGGCCGAGGCCGCCTCTGCCTCTGAGCTATTCCAGAAGTAGTGAGGAGGCTTTTT
TGGAGGCCTAGGCTTTTGCAAAAAGCTCCCGGGAGCTTGTATATCCATTTTCGGATCTGATCAGCACGTG
TTGACAATTAATCATCGGCATAGTATATCGGCATAGTATAATACGACAAGGTGAGGAACTAAACCATGGC
CAAGTTGACCAGTGCCGTTCCGGTGCTCACCGCGCGCGACGTCGCCGGAGCGGTCGAGTTCTGGACCGAC
CGGCTCGGGTTCTCCCGGGACTTCGTGGAGGACGACTTCGCCGGTGTGGTCCGGGACGACGTGACCCTGT
TCATCAGCGCGGTCCAGGACCAGGTGGTGCCGGACAACACCCTGGCCTGGGTGTGGGTGCGCGGCCTGGA
CGAGCTGTACGCCGAGTGGTCGGAGGTCGTGTCCACGAACTTCCGGGACGCCTCCGGGCCGGCCATGACC
GAGATCGGCGAGCAGCCGTGGGGGCGGGAGTTCGCCCTGCGCGACCCGGCCGGCAACTGCGTGCACTTCG
TGGCCGAGGAGCAGGACTGACACGTGCTACGAGATTTCGATTCCACCGCCGCCTTCTATGAAAGGTTGGG
CTTCGGAATCGTTTTCCGGGACGCCGGCTGGATGATCCTCCAGCGCGGGGATCTCATGCTGGAGTTCTTC
GCCCACCCCAACTTGTTTATTGCAGCTTATAATGGTTACAAATAAAGCAATAGCATCACAAATTTCACAA
ATAAAGCATTTTTTTCACTGCATTCTAGTTGTGGTTTGTCCAAACTCATCAATGTATCTTATCATGTCTG
TATACCGTCGACCTCTAGCTAGAGCTTGGCGTAATCATGGTCATAGCTGTTTCCTGTGTGAAATTGTTAT
CCGCTCACAATTCCACACAACATACGAGCCGGAAGCATAAAGTGTAAAGCCTGGGGTGCCTAATGAGTGA
GCTAACTCACATTAATTGCGTTGCGCTCACTGCCCGCTTTCCAGTCGGGAAACCTGTCGTGCCAGCTGCA
TTAATGAATCGGCCAACGCGCGGGGAGAGGCGGTTTGCGTATTGGGCGCTCTTCCGCTTCCTCGCTCACT
GACTCGCTGCGCTCGGTCGTTCGGCTGCGGCGAGCGGTATCAGCTCACTCAAAGGCGGTAATACGGTTAT
CCACAGAATCAGGGGATAACGCAGGAAAGAACATGTGAGCAAAAGGCCAGCAAAAGGCCAGGAACCGTAA
AAAGGCCGCGTTGCTGGCGTTTTTCCATAGGCTCCGCCCCCCTGACGAGCATCACAAAAATCGACGCTCA
AGTCAGAGGTGGCGAAACCCGACAGGACTATAAAGATACCAGGCGTTTCCCCCTGGAAGCTCCCTCGTGC
GCTCTCCTGTTCCGACCCTGCCGCTTACCGGATACCTGTCCGCCTTTCTCCCTTCGGGAAGCGTGGCGCT
TTCTCATAGCTCACGCTGTAGGTATCTCAGTTCGGTGTAGGTCGTTCGCTCCAAGCTGGGCTGTGTGCAC
GAACCCCCCGTTCAGCCCGACCGCTGCGCCTTATCCGGTAACTATCGTCTTGAGTCCAACCCGGTAAGAC
ACGACTTATCGCCACTGGCAGCAGCCACTGGTAACAGGATTAGCAGAGCGAGGTATGTAGGCGGTGCTAC
AGAGTTCTTGAAGTGGTGGCCTAACTACGGCTACACTAGAAGAACAGTATTTGGTATCTGCGCTCTGCTG
AAGCCAGTTACCTTCGGAAAAAGAGTTGGTAGCTCTTGATCCGGCAAACAAACCACCGCTGGTAGCGGTG
GTTTTTTTGTTTGCAAGCAGCAGATTACGCGCAGAAAAAAAGGATCTCAAGAAGATCCTTTGATCTTTTC
TACGGGGTCTGACGCTCAGTGGAACGAAAACTCACGTTAAGGGATTTTGGTCATGAGATTATCAAAAAGG
ATCTTCACCTAGATCCTTTTAAATTAAAAATGAAGTTTTAAATCAATCTAAAGTATATATGAGTAAACTT
GGTCTGACAGTTACCAATGCTTAATCAGTGAGGCACCTATCTCAGCGATCTGTCTATTTCGTTCATCCAT
AGTTGCCTGACTCCCCGTCGTGTAGATAACTACGATACGGGAGGGCTTACCATCTGGCCCCAGTGCTGCA
ATGATACCGCGAGACCCACGCTCACCGGCTCCAGATTTATCAGCAATAAACCAGCCAGCCGGAAGGGCCG
AGCGCAGAAGTGGTCCTGCAACTTTATCCGCCTCCATCCAGTCTATTAATTGTTGCCGGGAAGCTAGAGT
AAGTAGTTCGCCAGTTAATAGTTTGCGCAACGTTGTTGCCATTGCTACAGGCATCGTGGTGTCACGCTCG
TCGTTTGGTATGGCTTCATTCAGCTCCGGTTCCCAACGATCAAGGCGAGTTACATGATCCCCCATGTTGT
GCAAAAAAGCGGTTAGCTCCTTCGGTCCTCCGATCGTTGTCAGAAGTAAGTTGGCCGCAGTGTTATCACT
CATGGTTATGGCAGCACTGCATAATTCTCTTACTGTCATGCCATCCGTAAGATGCTTTTCTGTGACTGGT
GAGTACTCAACCAAGTCATTCTGAGAATAGTGTATGCGGCGACCGAGTTGCTCTTGCCCGGCGTCAATAC
GGGATAATACCGCGCCACATAGCAGAACTTTAAAAGTGCTCATCATTGGAAAACGTTCTTCGGGGCGAAA
ACTCTCAAGGATCTTACCGCTGTTGAGATCCAGTTCGATGTAACCCACTCGTGCACCCAACTGATCTTCA
GCATCTTTTACTTTCACCAGCGTTTCTGGGTGAGCAAAAACAGGAAGGCAAAATGCCGCAAAAAAGGGAA
TAAGGGCGACACGGAAATGTTGAATACTCATACTCTTCCTTTTTCAATATTATTGAAGCATTTATCAGGG
TTATTGTCTCATGAGCGGATACATATTTGAATGTATTTAGAAAAATAAACAAATAGGGGTTCCGCGCACA
TTTCCCCGAAAAGTGCCACCTGACGTCGACGGATCGGGAGATCTCCCGATCCCCTATGGTGCACTCTCAG
TACAATCTGCTCTGATGCCGCATAGTTAAGCCAGTATCTGCTCCCTGCTTGTGTGTTGGAGGTCGCTGAG
TAGTGCGCGAGCAAAATTTAAGCTACAACAAGGCAAGGCTTGACCGACAATTGCATGAAGAATCTGCTTA
GGGTTAGGCGTTTTGCGCTGCTTCGCGATGTACGGGCCAGATATACGCGTTGACATTGATTATTGACTAG
TTATTAATAGTAATCAATTACGGGGTCATTAGTTCATAGCCCATATATGGAGTTCCGCGTTACATAACTT
ACGGTAAATGGCCCGCCTGGCTGACCGCCCAACGACCCCCGCCCATTGACGTCAATAATGACGTATGTTC
CCATAGTAACGCCAATAGGGACTTTCCATTGACGTCAATGGGTGGAGTATTTACGGTAAACTGCCCACTT
GGCAGTACATCAAGTGTATCATATGCCAAGTACGCCCCCTATTGACGTCAATGACGGTAAATGGCCCGCC
TGGCATTATGCCCAGTACATGACCTTATGGGACTTTCCTACTTGGCAGTACATCTACGTATTAGTCATCG
CTATTACCATGGTGATGCGGTTTTGGCAGTACATCAATGGGCGTGGATAGCGGTTTGACTCACGGGGATT
TCCAAGTCTCCACCCCATTGACGTCAATGGGAGTTTGTTTTGGCACCAAAATCAACGGGACTTTCCAAAA
TGTCGTAACAACTCCGCCCCATTGACGCAAATGGGCGGTAGGCGTGTACGGTGGGAGGTCTATATAAGCA
GCGCGTTTTGCCTGTACTGGGTCTCTCTGGTTAGACCAGATCTGAGCCTGGGAGCTCTCTGGCTAACTAG
GGAACCCACTGCTTAAGCCTCAATAAAGCTTGCCTTGAGTGCTTCAAGTAGTGTGTGCCCGTCTGTTGTG
TGACTCTGGTAACTAGAGATCCCTCAGACCCTTTTAGTCAGTGTGGAAAATCTCTAGCAGTGGCGCCCGA
ACAGGGACTTGAAAGCGAAAGGGAAACCAGAGGAGCTCTCTCGACGCAGGACTCGGCTTGCTGAAGCGCG
CACGGCAAGAGGCGAGGGGCGGCGACTGGTGAGTACGCCAAAAATTTTGACTAGCGGAGGCTAGAAGGAG
AGAGATGGGTGCGAGAGCGTCAGTATTAAGCGGGGGAGAATTAGATCGCGATGGGAAAAAATTCGGTTAA
GGCCAGGGGGAAAGAAAAAATATAAATTAAAACATATAGTATGGGCAAGCAGGGAGCTAGAACGATTCGC
AGTTAATCCTGGCCTGTTAGAAACATCAGAAGGCTGTAGACAAATACTGGGACAGCTACAACCATCCCTT
CAGACAGGATCAGAAGAACTTAGATCATTATATAATACAGTAGCAACCCTCTATTGTGTGCATCAAAGGA
TAGAGATAAAAGACACCAAGGAAGCTTTAGACAAGATAGAGGAAGAGCAAAACAAAAGTAAGACCACCGC
ACAGCAAGCGGCCGCTGATCTTCAGACCTGGAGGAGGAGATATGAGGGACAATTGGAGAAGTGAATTATA
TAAATATAAAGTAGTAAAAATTGAACCATTAGGAGTAGCACCCACCAAGGCAAAGAGAAGAGTGGTGCAG
AGAGAAAAAAGAGCAGTGGGAATAGGAGCTTTGTTCCTTGGGTTCTTGGGAGCAGCAGGAAGCACTATGG
GCGCAGCGTCAATGACGCTGACGGTACAGGCCAGACAATTATTGTCTGGTATAGTGCAGCAGCAGAACAA
TTTGCTGAGGGCTATTGAGGCGCAACAGCATCTGTTGCAACTCACAGTCTGGGGCATCAAGCAGCTCCAG
GCAAGAATCCTGGCTGTGGAAAGATACCTAAAGGATCAACAGCTCCTGGGGATTTGGGGTTGCTCTGGAA
AACTCATTTGCACCACTGCTGTGCCTTGGAATGCTAGTTGGAGTAATAAATCTCTGGAACAGATTTGGAA
TCACACGACCTGGATGGAGTGGGACAGAGAAATTAACAATTACACAAGCTTAATACACTCCTTAATTGAA
GAATCGCAAAACCAGCAAGAAAAGAATGAACAAGAATTATTGGAATTAGATAAATGGGCAAGTTTGTGGA
ATTGGTTTAACATAACAAATTGGCTGTGGTATATAAAATTATTCATAATGATAGTAGGAGGCTTGGTAGG
TTTAAGAATAGTTTTTGCTGTACTTTCTATAGTGAATAGAGTTAGGCAGGGATATTCACCATTATCGTTT
CAGACCCACCTCCCAACCCCGAGGGGACCCGACAGGCCCGAAGGAATAGAAGAAGAAGGTGGAGAGAGAG
ACAGAGACAGATCCATTCGATTAGTGAACGGATCGGCACTGCGTGCGCCAATTCTGCAGACAAATGGCAG
TATTCATCCACAATTTTAAAAGAAAAGGGGGGATTGGGGGGTACAGTGCAGGGGAAAGAATAGTAGACAT
AATAGCAACAGACATACAAACTAAAGAATTACAAAAACAAATTACAAAAATTCAAAATTTTCGGGTTTAT
TACAGGGACAGCAGAGATCCAGTTTGGTTAAT
Features (pLannotate 1.2.2; 38 found; start..end, strand, type, name):
    842..910     +  promoter       tight TRE promoter (fragment): Tet-responsive promoter PTight, consisting of seven tet operator sequences followed by the minimal CMV promoter
    908..967     +  CDS            KV3A9_MOUSE (fragment): Experimental evidence at protein level: Swiss-Prot protein existence level 1. From Mus musculus (Mouse).
    968..1681    +  CDS            mVenus: mVenus is a basic (constitutively fluorescent) yellow fluorescent protein published in 2006, derived from Aequorea victoria. It is reported to be a rapidly-maturing monomer with moderate acid sensitivity.
   1682..1702    +  misc_feature   MCS (fragment): multiple cloning site
   1872..1895    +  misc_feature   MCS (fragment): pBluescript multiple cloning site
   1895..2483    +  misc_feature   WPRE: woodchuck hepatitis virus posttranscriptional regulatory element
   2484..2503    +  misc_feature   MCS (fragment): pBluescript multiple cloning site
   2509..2625    +  CDS            nef (fragment): NEF_HV1Z2 - Experimental evidence at protein level: Swiss-Prot protein existence level 1. Extracellular Nef protein targets CD4(+) T-lymphocytes for apoptosis by interacting with CXCR4 surface receptors. From Human immunodeficiency virus type 1 group M subtype D (isolate Z2/CDC-Z34) (HIV-1).
   2627..3137    +  promoter       hPGK promoter: human phosphoglycerate kinase 1 promoter
   3149..3526    +  CDS            H2B: human histone H2B; HIST1H2BJ
   3545..4263    +  CDS            CFP (fragment): cyan variant of GFP mammalian codon-optimized
   4265..4333    +  CDS            nef (fragment): NEF_HV1Z2 - Experimental evidence at protein level: Swiss-Prot protein existence level 1. Extracellular Nef protein targets CD4(+) T-lymphocytes for apoptosis by interacting with CXCR4 surface receptors. From Human immunodeficiency virus type 1 group M subtype D (isolate Z2/CDC-Z34) (HIV-1).
   4335..4647    +  LTR            5' LTR (fragment): 5' long terminal repeat (LTR) from HIV-1
   4655..4835    +  LTR            5' LTR (truncated): truncated 5' long terminal repeat (LTR) from HIV-1
   4867..5091    +  polyA_signal   bGH poly(A) signal: bovine growth hormone polyadenylation signal
   5095..5116    +  promoter       SV40 promoter (fragment): SV40 enhancer and early promoter
   5137..5565    +  rep_origin     f1 ori (sequence partly withheld): f1 bacteriophage origin of replication; arrow indicates direction of (+) strand synthesis
   5579..5908    +  promoter       SV40 promoter: SV40 enhancer and early promoter
   5956..6003    +  promoter       EM7 promoter: synthetic bacterial promoter&nbsp
   6022..6396    +  CDS            BleoR: antibiotic-binding protein; Sh ble from Streptoalloteichus hindustanus; confers resistance to bleomycin, phleomycin, and Zeocin™
   6406..6531    +  CDS            ble (fragment): BLE_KLEPN - Experimental evidence at protein level: Swiss-Prot protein existence level 1. Binding protein with a strong affinity to the bleomycin family of antibiotics. Binds to CL990; an antimitotic-antibiotic compound. From Klebsiella pneumoniae.
   6526..6647    +  polyA_signal   SV40 poly(A) signal: SV40 polyadenylation signal
   6718..6740    -  protein_bind   lac operator (fragment): The lac repressor binds to the lac operator to inhibit transcription in E. coli. This inhibition can be relieved by adding lactose or isopropyl-β-D-thiogalactopyranoside (IPTG). lac repressor encoded by lacI
   6744..6774    -  promoter       lac promoter: promoter for the E. coli lac operon
   6789..6810    -  protein_bind   CAP binding site: CAP binding activates transcription in the presence of cAMP. E. coli catabolite activator protein
   6823..6915    -  CDS            lacI (fragment): lac repressor; lacI; The lac repressor binds to the lac operator to inhibit transcription in E. coli. This inhibition can be relieved by adding lactose or isopropyl-β-D-thiogalactopyranoside (IPTG).
   7098..7686    -  rep_origin     ori: high-copy-number ColE1/pMB1/pBR322/pUC origin of replication
   7857..8717    -  CDS            AmpR: β-lactamase; bla; confers resistance to ampicillin, carbenicillin, and related antibiotics
   8718..8822    -  promoter       AmpR promoter: bla
   8881..8933    -  misc_feature   bom (fragment): basis of mobility region from pBR322
   9088..9467    +  enhancer       CMV enhancer: human cytomegalovirus immediate early enhancer
   9468..9667    +  promoter       CMV promoter: human cytomegalovirus (CMV) immediate early promoter
   9685..9865    +  LTR            5' LTR (truncated): truncated 5' long terminal repeat (LTR) from HIV-1
   9912..10037   +  misc_feature   HIV-1 Ψ: packaging signal of human immunodeficiency virus type 1
  10021..10384   +  CDS            HIV-1 gag (fragment): gag protein from human immunodeficiency virus 1; gag
  10530..10763   +  misc_feature   RRE: The Rev response element (RRE) of HIV-1 allows for Rev-dependent mRNA export from the nucleus to the cytoplasm.
  11140..11240   +  CDS            Rev (fragment): human immunodeficiency virus 1 (HIV-1) Rev protein; rev; enhances nuclear export of unspliced and incompletely spliced viral mRNAs
  11290..11407   +  misc_feature   cPPT/CTS: central polypurine tract and central termination sequence of HIV-1
