>Addgene plasmid #164100 | FH1-MGT#1-mVenus_PGK-H2B-CFP | addgene full sequence | sequence record 327033 | Addgene NGS Result
GACATTGATTATTGACTAGTTATTAATAGTAATCAATTACGGGGTCATTAGTTCATAGCCCATATATGGA
GTTCCGCGTTACATAACTTACGGTAAATGGCCCGCCTGGCTGACCGCCCAACGACCCCCGCCCATTGACG
TCAATAATGACGTATGTTCCCATAGTAACGCCAATAGGGACTTTCCATTGACGTCAATGGGTGGAGTATT
TACGGTAAACTGCCCACTTGGCAGTACATCAAGTGTATCATATGCCAAGTACGCCCCCTATTGACGTCAA
TGACGGTAAATGGCCCGCCTGGCATTATGCCCAGTACATGACCTTATGGGACTTTCCTACTTGGCAGTAC
ATCTACGTATTAGTCATCGCTATTACCATGGTGATGCGGTTTTGGCAGTACATCAATGGGCGTGGATAGC
GGTTTGACTCACGGGGATTTCCAAGTCTCCACCCCATTGACGTCAATGGGAGTTTGTTTTGGCACCAAAA
TCAACGGGACTTTCCAAAATGTCGTAACAACTCCGCCCCATTGACGCAAATGGGCGGTAGGCGTGTACGG
TGGGAGGTCTATATAAGCAGCGCGTTTTGCCTGTACTGGGTCTCTCTGGTTAGACCAGATCTGAGCCTGG
GAGCTCTCTGGCTAACTAGGGAACCCACTGCTTAAGCCTCAATAAAGCTTGCCTTGAGTGCTTCAAGTAG
TGTGTGCCCGTCTGTTGTGTGACTCTGGTAACTAGAGATCCCTCAGACCCTTTTAGTCAGTGTGGAAAAT
CTCTAGCAGTGGCGCCCGAACAGGGACTTGAAAGCGAAAGGGAAACCAGAGGAGCTCTCTCGACGCAGGA
CTCGGCTTGCTGAAGCGCGCACGGCAAGAGGCGAGGGGCGGCGACTGGTGAGTACGCCAAAAATTTTGAC
TAGCGGAGGCTAGAAGGAGAGAGATGGGTGCGAGAGCGTCAGTATTAAGCGGGGGAGAATTAGATCGCGA
TGGGAAAAAATTCGGTTAAGGCCAGGGGGAAAGAAAAAATATAAATTAAAACATATAGTATGGGCAAGCA
GGGAGCTAGAACGATTCGCAGTTAATCCTGGCCTGTTAGAAACATCAGAAGGCTGTAGACAAATACTGGG
ACAGCTACAACCATCCCTTCAGACAGGATCAGAAGAACTTAGATCATTATATAATACAGTAGCAACCCTC
TATTGTGTGCATCAAAGGATAGAGATAAAAGACACCAAGGAAGCTTTAGACAAGATAGAGGAAGAGCAAA
ACAAAAGTAAGACCACCGCACAGCAAGCGGCCGCTGATCTTCAGACCTGGAGGAGGAGATATGAGGGACA
ATTGGAGAAGTGAATTATATAAATATAAAGTAGTAAAAATTGAACCATTAGGAGTAGCACCCACCAAGGC
AAAGAGAAGAGTGGTGCAGAGAGAAAAAAGAGCAGTGGGAATAGGAGCTTTGTTCCTTGGGTTCTTGGGA
GCAGCAGGAAGCACTATGGGCGCAGCGTCAATGACGCTGACGGTACAGGCCAGACAATTATTGTCTGGTA
TAGTGCAGCAGCAGAACAATTTGCTGAGGGCTATTGAGGCGCAACAGCATCTGTTGCAACTCACAGTCTG
GGGCATCAAGCAGCTCCAGGCAAGAATCCTGGCTGTGGAAAGATACCTAAAGGATCAACAGCTCCTGGGG
ATTTGGGGTTGCTCTGGAAAACTCATTTGCACCACTGCTGTGCCTTGGAATGCTAGTTGGAGTAATAAAT
CTCTGGAACAGATTTGGAATCACACGACCTGGATGGAGTGGGACAGAGAAATTAACAATTACACAAGCTT
AATACACTCCTTAATTGAAGAATCGCAAAACCAGCAAGAAAAGAATGAACAAGAATTATTGGAATTAGAT
AAATGGGCAAGTTTGTGGAATTGGTTTAACATAACAAATTGGCTGTGGTATATAAAATTATTCATAATGA
TAGTAGGAGGCTTGGTAGGTTTAAGAATAGTTTTTGCTGTACTTTCTATAGTGAATAGAGTTAGGCAGGG
ATATTCACCATTATCGTTTCAGACCCACCTCCCAACCCCGAGGGGACCCGACAGGCCCGAAGGAATAGAA
GAAGAAGGTGGAGAGAGAGACAGAGACAGATCCATTCGATTAGTGAACGGATCGGCACTGCGTGCGCCAA
TTCTGCAGACAAATGGCAGTATTCATCCACAATTTTAAAAGAAAAGGGGGGATTGGGGGGTACAGTGCAG
GGGAAAGAATAGTAGACATAATAGCAACAGACATACAAACTAAAGAATTACAAAAACAAATTACAAAAAT
TCAAAATTTTCGGGTTTATTACAGGGACAGCAGAGATCCAGTTTGGTTAATTAATGCATATTTATTTTTA
GGACCAGAAAGTTAAAGTGAATTGGATTTGATCCATTTTCTGAAAGGCTGGCAAGAATTCTTGACATTGC
ACAGGAATTTCCATGTCAGCATGTTCTCACATGTATGATCTAATTTAGAGATTATTTTGGGGGGCGGGGG
TTGAGGAAATGGCATGACTCAGAGTTTAAAAGCCCCAAATCTTAGCTGTGCCTGTGTAGCTTTACCACAT
AACCCATTGATAACTTAGTTGTGCAACCATCACCACCATCTGTTTTCAGAACTCTTTTCATTTTGCGAAA
CTGAAACCCGTTAAGCACTGATTTCCCACTCTCCCTCCTCCCAGCCCATAGCAAACCACCATCCCACCAG
CACTTTCATTTCGCAAATGGCAAAACTGAAGCCGATATTGTGGTTGTGACTTATCCCAAAGTAATATACA
CATAAACCTCTATGGATGAGGAAAAAGACAGAGGGAAACTAAAAATTCAAAAGAACAAATTTGACTCACA
GATTTGCTGACTCATAGTTGTGACACTTCCTGGCTCAGGAAGTTGAATTTCATTAAGCCTTTGTGGTTTG
GGGCTCTGCTGTGCTTTGACAGCTCTGATCTCCTCCCTTCCGGCTGGGCTGTCTGGGGCGCTCTAAAATG
AGTGTTGATTTAATGCACTGCCTTCGCACCCGTGCTGGTGCGTCCCGGGGACAGGGGTGGCTGTGCGGTG
CCGCGGCGGCCGGCGGGGCTCCTTCCCCAGCAGGGGTGGGGACGCTGAGTCACGGATCTGTCACCGCTTT
GCACCTCTCCGAGCCCTCGGGGGCCAAAGCAAAAGCGAAAGCGATGTACACTAGTTTACTCCCTATCAGT
GATAGAGAACGTATATCCAGTTTACTCCCTATCAGTGATAGAGAACGTATGGAGACCGACACCCTGCTGC
TGTGGGTGCTGCTGCTGTGGGTGCCCGGCAGCACCGGCGTGAGCAAGGGCGAGGAGCTGTTCACCGGGGT
GGTGCCCATCCTGGTCGAGCTGGACGGCGACGTAAACGGCCACAAGTTCAGCGTGTCCGGCGAGGGCGAG
GGCGATGCCACCTACGGCAAGCTGACCCTGAAGCTCATCTGCACCACCGGCAAGCTGCCCGTGCCCTGGC
CCACCCTCGTGACCACCCTCGGCTACGGCCTGCAGTGCTTCGCCCGCTACCCCGACCACATGAAGCAGCA
CGACTTCTTCAAGTCCGCCATGCCCGAAGGCTACGTCCAGGAGCGCACCATCTTCTTCAAGGACGACGGC
AACTACAAGACCCGCGCCGAGGTGAAGTTCGAGGGCGACACCCTGGTGAACCGCATCGAGCTGAAGGGCA
TCGACTTCAAGGAGGACGGCAACATCCTGGGGCACAAGCTGGAGTACAACTACAACAGCCACAACGTCTA
TATCACCGCCGACAAGCAGAAGAACGGCATCAAGGCCAACTTCAAGATCCGCCACAACATCGAGGACGGC
GGCGTGCAGCTCGCCGACCACTACCAGCAGAACACCCCCATCGGCGACGGCCCCGTGCTGCTGCCCGACA
ACCACTACCTGAGCTACCAGTCCAAGCTGAGCAAAGACCCCAACGAGAAGCGCGATCACATGGTCCTGCT
GGAGTTCGTGACCGCCGCCGGGATCACTCTCGGCATGGACGAGCTCTACAAGTCCGGACTCAGATCTCGA
GCTGCTGCTGCAGTCCTGGTGCTGTTGGTGATTGTGATCATCTCACTTATTGTCCTGGTTGTCATTTGGT
GAATCTAGATAACTGATCATAATCAGCCATACCACATTTGTAGAGGTTTTACTTGCTTTAAAAAACCTCC
CACACGTACAAGTAAAGCGGCCGCGATCTACAATTCGATATCAAGCTTATCGATAATCAACCTCTGGATT
ACAAAATTTGTGAAAGATTGACTGGTATTCTTAACTATGTTGCTCCTTTTACGCTATGTGGATACGCTGC
TTTAATGCCTTTGTATCATGCTATTGCTTCCCGTATGGCTTTCATTTTCTCCTCCTTGTATAAATCCTGG
TTGCTGTCTCTTTATGAGGAGTTGTGGCCCGTTGTCAGGCAACGTGGCGTGGTGTGCACTGTGTTTGCTG
ACGCAACCCCCACTGGTTGGGGCATTGCCACCACCTGTCAGCTCCTTTCCGGGACTTTCGCTTTCCCCCT
CCCTATTGCCACGGCGGAACTCATCGCCGCCTGCCTTGCCCGCTGCTGGACAGGGGCTCGGCTGTTGGGC
ACTGACAATTCCGTGGTGTTGTCGGGGAAATCATCGTCCTTTCCTTGGCTGCTCGCCTGTGTTGCCACCT
GGATTCTGCGCGGGACGTCCTTCTGCTACGTCCCTTCGGCCCTCAATCCAGCGGACCTTCCTTCCCGCGG
CCTGCTGCCGGCTCTGCGGCCTCTTCCGCGTCTTCGCCTTCGCCCTCAGACGAGTCGGATCTCCCTTTGG
GCCGCCTCCCCGCATCGAGACCTAGAAAAACATGGAGCAATCACAAGTAGCAATACAGCAGCTACCAATG
CTGATTGTGCCTGGCTAGAAGCACAAGAGGAGGAGGAGGTGGGTTTTCCAGTCACACCTCAGGTACGGGG
TTGGGGTTGCGCCTTTTCCAAGGCAGCCCTGGGTTTGCGCAGGGACGCGGCTGCTCTGGGCGTGGTTCCG
GGAAACGCAGCGGCGCCGACCCTGGGTCTCGCACATTCTTCACGTCCGTTCGCAGCGTCACCCGGATCTT
CGCCGCTACCCTTGTGGGCCCCCCGGCGACGCTTCCTGCTCCGCCCCTAAGTCGGGAAGGTTCCTTGCGG
TTCGCGGCGTGCCGGACGTGACAAACGGAAGCCGCACGTCTCACTAGTACCCTCGCAGACGGACAGCGCC
AGGGAGCAATGGCAGCGCGCCGACCGCGATGGGCTGTGGCCAATAGCGGCTGCTCAGCAGGGCGCGCCGA
GAGCAGCGGCCGGGAAGGGGCGGTGCGGGAGGCGGGGTGTGGGGCGGTAGTGTGGGCCCTGTTCCTGCCC
GCGCGGTGTTCCGCATTCTGCAAGCCTCCGGAGCGCACGTCGGCAGTCGGCTCCCTCGTTGACCGAATCA
CCGACCTCTCTCCCCAGGGGGATCTACCATGCCAGAGCCAGCGAAGTCTGCTCCCGCCCCGAAAAAGGGC
TCCAAGAAGGCGGTGACTAAGGCGCAGAAGAAAGGCGGCAAGAAGCGCAAGCGCAGCCGCAAGGAGAGCT
ATTCCATCTATGTGTACAAGGTTCTGAAGCAGGTCCACCCTGACACCGGCATTTCGTCCAAGGCCATGGG
CATCATGAACTCGTTTGTGAACGACATTTTCGAGCGCATCGCAGGTGAGGCTTCCCGCCTGGCGCATTAC
AACAAGCGCTCGACCATCACCTCCAGGGAGATCCAGACGGCCGTGCGCCTGCTGCTGCCTGGGGAGTTGG
CCAAGCACGCCGTGTCCGAGGGTACTAAGGCCATCACCAAGTACACCAGCGCTAAGGATCCACCGGTCGC
CACCATGGTGAGCAAGGGCGAGGAGCTGTTCACCGGGGTGGTGCCCATCCTGGTCGAGCTGGACGGCGAC
GTAAACGGCCACAGGTTCAGCGTGTCCGGCGAGGGCGAGGGCGATGCCACCTACGGCAAGCTGACCCTGA
AGTTCATCTGCACCACCGGCAAGCTGCCCGTGCCCTGGCCCACCCTCGTGACCACCCTGACCTGGGGCGT
GCAGTGCTTCAGCCGCTACCCCGACCACATGAAGCAGCACGACTTCTTCAAGTCCGCCATGCCCGAAGGC
TACGTCCAGGAGCGTACCATCTTCTTCAAGGACGACGGCAACTACAAGACCCGCGCCGAGGTGAAGTTCG
AGGGCGACACCCTGGTGAACCGCATCGAGCTGAAGGGCATCGACTTCAAGGAGGACGGCAACATCCTGGG
GCACAAGCTGGAGTACAACTACATCAGCCACAACGTCTATATCACCGCCGACAAGCAGAAGAACGGCATC
AAGGCCCACTTCAAGATCCGCCACAACATCGAGGACGGCAGCGTGCAGCTCGCCGACCACTACCAGCAGA
ACACCCCCATCGGCGACGGCCCCGTGCTGCTGCCCGACAACCACTACCTGAGCACCCAGTCCGCCCTGAG
CAAAGACCCCAACGAGAAGCGCGATCACATGGTCCTGCTGGAGTTCGTGACCGCCGCCGGGATCACTCTC
GGCATGGACGAGCTGTACAAGTAGGTACCTTTAAGACCAATGACTTACAAGGCAGCTGTAGATCTTAGCC
ACTTTTTAAAAGAAAAGGGGGGACTGGAAGGGCTAATTCACTCCCAACGAAGACAAGATATCCTTGATCT
GTGGATCTACCACACACAAGGCTACTTCCCTGATTGGCAGAACTACACACCAGGGCCAGGGATCAGATAT
CCACTGACCTTTGGATGGTGCTACAAGCTAGTACCAGTTGAGCAAGAGAAGGTAGAAGAAGCCAATGAAG
GAGAGAACACCCGCTTGTTACACCCTGTGAGCCTGCATGGGATGGATGACCCGGAGAGAGAAGTATTAGA
GTGGAGGTTTGACAGCCGCCTAGCATTTCATCACATGGCCCGAGAGCTGCATCCGGACTGTACTGGGTCT
CTCTGGTTAGACCAGATCTGAGCCTGGGAGCTCTCTGGCTAACTAGGGAACCCACTGCTTAAGCCTCAAT
AAAGCTTGCCTTGAGTGCTTCAAGTAGTGTGTGCCCGTCTGTTGTGTGACTCTGGTAACTAGAGATCCCT
CAGACCCTTTTAGTCAGTGTGGAAAATCTCTAGCAGGGCCCGTTTAAACCCGCTGATCAGCCTCGACTGT
GCCTTCTAGTTGCCAGCCATCTGTTGTTTGCCCCTCCCCCGTGCCTTCCTTGACCCTGGAAGGTGCCACT
CCCACTGTCCTTTCCTAATAAAATGAGGAAATTGCATCGCATTGTCTGAGTAGGTGTCATTCTATTCTGG
GGGGTGGGGTGGGGCAGGACAGCAAGGGGGAGGATTGGGAAGACAATAGCAGGCATGCTGGGGATGCGGT
GGGCTCTATGGCTTCTGAGGCGGAAAGAACCAGCTGGGGCTCTAGGGGGTATCCCC
[124 nt withheld, positions 7477-7600]
C
[91 nt withheld, positions 7602-7692]
A
[49 nt withheld, positions 7694-7742]
CCTTTGACGTTGGAGTCCACGTTCTTT
[37 nt withheld, positions 7770-7806]
ACCCTATCTCGGTCTATTCTTTTGATTTATAAGGGATTTTGCCGATTTCGGCCTATTGGTTAAAAAATGA
GCTGATTTAACAAAAATTTAACGCGAATTAATTCTGTGGAATGTGTGTCAGTTAGGGTGTGGAAAGTCCC
CAGGCTCCCCAGCAGGCAGAAGTATGCAAAGCATGCATCTCAATTAGTCAGCAACCAGGTGTGGAAAGTC
CCCAGGCTCCCCAGCAGGCAGAAGTATGCAAAGCATGCATCTCAATTAGTCAGCAACCATAGTCCCGCCC
CTAACTCCGCCCATCCCGCCCCTAACTCCGCCCAGTTCCGCCCATTCTCCGCCCCATGGCTGACTAATTT
TTTTTATTTATGCAGAGGCCGAGGCCGCCTCTGCCTCTGAGCTATTCCAGAAGTAGTGAGGAGGCTTTTT
TGGAGGCCTAGGCTTTTGCAAAAAGCTCCCGGGAGCTTGTATATCCATTTTCGGATCTGATCAGCACGTG
TTGACAATTAATCATCGGCATAGTATATCGGCATAGTATAATACGACAAGGTGAGGAACTAAACCATGGC
CAAGTTGACCAGTGCCGTTCCGGTGCTCACCGCGCGCGACGTCGCCGGAGCGGTCGAGTTCTGGACCGAC
CGGCTCGGGTTCTCCCGGGACTTCGTGGAGGACGACTTCGCCGGTGTGGTCCGGGACGACGTGACCCTGT
TCATCAGCGCGGTCCAGGACCAGGTGGTGCCGGACAACACCCTGGCCTGGGTGTGGGTGCGCGGCCTGGA
CGAGCTGTACGCCGAGTGGTCGGAGGTCGTGTCCACGAACTTCCGGGACGCCTCCGGGCCGGCCATGACC
GAGATCGGCGAGCAGCCGTGGGGGCGGGAGTTCGCCCTGCGCGACCCGGCCGGCAACTGCGTGCACTTCG
TGGCCGAGGAGCAGGACTGACACGTGCTACGAGATTTCGATTCCACCGCCGCCTTCTATGAAAGGTTGGG
CTTCGGAATCGTTTTCCGGGACGCCGGCTGGATGATCCTCCAGCGCGGGGATCTCATGCTGGAGTTCTTC
GCCCACCCCAACTTGTTTATTGCAGCTTATAATGGTTACAAATAAAGCAATAGCATCACAAATTTCACAA
ATAAAGCATTTTTTTCACTGCATTCTAGTTGTGGTTTGTCCAAACTCATCAATGTATCTTATCATGTCTG
TATACCGTCGACCTCTAGCTAGAGCTTGGCGTAATCATGGTCATAGCTGTTTCCTGTGTGAAATTGTTAT
CCGCTCACAATTCCACACAACATACGAGCCGGAAGCATAAAGTGTAAAGCCTGGGGTGCCTAATGAGTGA
GCTAACTCACATTAATTGCGTTGCGCTCACTGCCCGCTTTCCAGTCGGGAAACCTGTCGTGCCAGCTGCA
TTAATGAATCGGCCAACGCGCGGGGAGAGGCGGTTTGCGTATTGGGCGCTCTTCCGCTTCCTCGCTCACT
GACTCGCTGCGCTCGGTCGTTCGGCTGCGGCGAGCGGTATCAGCTCACTCAAAGGCGGTAATACGGTTAT
CCACAGAATCAGGGGATAACGCAGGAAAGAACATGTGAGCAAAAGGCCAGCAAAAGGCCAGGAACCGTAA
AAAGGCCGCGTTGCTGGCGTTTTTCCATAGGCTCCGCCCCCCTGACGAGCATCACAAAAATCGACGCTCA
AGTCAGAGGTGGCGAAACCCGACAGGACTATAAAGATACCAGGCGTTTCCCCCTGGAAGCTCCCTCGTGC
GCTCTCCTGTTCCGACCCTGCCGCTTACCGGATACCTGTCCGCCTTTCTCCCTTCGGGAAGCGTGGCGCT
TTCTCATAGCTCACGCTGTAGGTATCTCAGTTCGGTGTAGGTCGTTCGCTCCAAGCTGGGCTGTGTGCAC
GAACCCCCCGTTCAGCCCGACCGCTGCGCCTTATCCGGTAACTATCGTCTTGAGTCCAACCCGGTAAGAC
ACGACTTATCGCCACTGGCAGCAGCCACTGGTAACAGGATTAGCAGAGCGAGGTATGTAGGCGGTGCTAC
AGAGTTCTTGAAGTGGTGGCCTAACTACGGCTACACTAGAAGAACAGTATTTGGTATCTGCGCTCTGCTG
AAGCCAGTTACCTTCGGAAAAAGAGTTGGTAGCTCTTGATCCGGCAAACAAACCACCGCTGGTAGCGGTG
GTTTTTTTGTTTGCAAGCAGCAGATTACGCGCAGAAAAAAAGGATCTCAAGAAGATCCTTTGATCTTTTC
TACGGGGTCTGACGCTCAGTGGAACGAAAACTCACGTTAAGGGATTTTGGTCATGAGATTATCAAAAAGG
ATCTTCACCTAGATCCTTTTAAATTAAAAATGAAGTTTTAAATCAATCTAAAGTATATATGAGTAAACTT
GGTCTGACAGTTACCAATGCTTAATCAGTGAGGCACCTATCTCAGCGATCTGTCTATTTCGTTCATCCAT
AGTTGCCTGACTCCCCGTCGTGTAGATAACTACGATACGGGAGGGCTTACCATCTGGCCCCAGTGCTGCA
ATGATACCGCGAGACCCACGCTCACCGGCTCCAGATTTATCAGCAATAAACCAGCCAGCCGGAAGGGCCG
AGCGCAGAAGTGGTCCTGCAACTTTATCCGCCTCCATCCAGTCTATTAATTGTTGCCGGGAAGCTAGAGT
AAGTAGTTCGCCAGTTAATAGTTTGCGCAACGTTGTTGCCATTGCTACAGGCATCGTGGTGTCACGCTCG
TCGTTTGGTATGGCTTCATTCAGCTCCGGTTCCCAACGATCAAGGCGAGTTACATGATCCCCCATGTTGT
GCAAAAAAGCGGTTAGCTCCTTCGGTCCTCCGATCGTTGTCAGAAGTAAGTTGGCCGCAGTGTTATCACT
CATGGTTATGGCAGCACTGCATAATTCTCTTACTGTCATGCCATCCGTAAGATGCTTTTCTGTGACTGGT
GAGTACTCAACCAAGTCATTCTGAGAATAGTGTATGCGGCGACCGAGTTGCTCTTGCCCGGCGTCAATAC
GGGATAATACCGCGCCACATAGCAGAACTTTAAAAGTGCTCATCATTGGAAAACGTTCTTCGGGGCGAAA
ACTCTCAAGGATCTTACCGCTGTTGAGATCCAGTTCGATGTAACCCACTCGTGCACCCAACTGATCTTCA
GCATCTTTTACTTTCACCAGCGTTTCTGGGTGAGCAAAAACAGGAAGGCAAAATGCCGCAAAAAAGGGAA
TAAGGGCGACACGGAAATGTTGAATACTCATACTCTTCCTTTTTCAATATTATTGAAGCATTTATCAGGG
TTATTGTCTCATGAGCGGATACATATTTGAATGTATTTAGAAAAATAAACAAATAGGGGTTCCGCGCACA
TTTCCCCGAAAAGTGCCACCTGACGTCGACGGATCGGGAGATCTCCCGATCCCCTATGGTGCACTCTCAG
TACAATCTGCTCTGATGCCGCATAGTTAAGCCAGTATCTGCTCCCTGCTTGTGTGTTGGAGGTCGCTGAG
TAGTGCGCGAGCAAAATTTAAGCTACAACAAGGCAAGGCTTGACCGACAATTGCATGAAGAATCTGCTTA
GGGTTAGGCGTTTTGCGCTGCTTCGCGATGTACGGGCCAGATATACGCGTT
Features (pLannotate 1.2.2; 37 found; start..end, strand, type, name):
      1..380     +  enhancer       CMV enhancer: human cytomegalovirus immediate early enhancer
    381..580     +  promoter       CMV promoter: human cytomegalovirus (CMV) immediate early promoter
    598..778     +  LTR            5' LTR (truncated): truncated 5' long terminal repeat (LTR) from HIV-1
    825..950     +  misc_feature   HIV-1 Ψ: packaging signal of human immunodeficiency virus type 1
    934..1297    +  CDS            HIV-1 gag (fragment): gag protein from human immunodeficiency virus 1; gag
   1443..1676    +  misc_feature   RRE: The Rev response element (RRE) of HIV-1 allows for Rev-dependent mRNA export from the nucleus to the cytoplasm.
   2053..2153    +  CDS            Rev (fragment): human immunodeficiency virus 1 (HIV-1) Rev protein; rev; enhances nuclear export of unspliced and incompletely spliced viral mRNAs
   2203..2320    +  misc_feature   cPPT/CTS: central polypurine tract and central termination sequence of HIV-1
   3203..3271    +  promoter       tight TRE promoter (fragment): Tet-responsive promoter PTight, consisting of seven tet operator sequences followed by the minimal CMV promoter
   3269..3328    +  CDS            KV3A9_MOUSE (fragment): Experimental evidence at protein level: Swiss-Prot protein existence level 1. From Mus musculus (Mouse).
   3329..4042    +  CDS            mVenus: mVenus is a basic (constitutively fluorescent) yellow fluorescent protein published in 2006, derived from Aequorea victoria. It is reported to be a rapidly-maturing monomer with moderate acid sensitivity.
   4043..4063    +  misc_feature   MCS (fragment): multiple cloning site
   4232..4255    +  misc_feature   MCS (fragment): pBluescript multiple cloning site
   4255..4843    +  misc_feature   WPRE: woodchuck hepatitis virus posttranscriptional regulatory element
   4846..4965    +  CDS            nef (fragment): NEF_HV1Z2 - Experimental evidence at protein level: Swiss-Prot protein existence level 1. Extracellular Nef protein targets CD4(+) T-lymphocytes for apoptosis by interacting with CXCR4 surface receptors. From Human immunodeficiency virus type 1 group M subtype D (isolate Z2/CDC-Z34) (HIV-1).
   4967..5477    +  promoter       hPGK promoter: human phosphoglycerate kinase 1 promoter
   5489..5866    +  CDS            H2B: human histone H2B; HIST1H2BJ
   5885..6603    +  CDS            CFP (fragment): cyan variant of GFP mammalian codon-optimized
   6605..6673    +  CDS            nef (fragment): NEF_HV1Z2 - Experimental evidence at protein level: Swiss-Prot protein existence level 1. Extracellular Nef protein targets CD4(+) T-lymphocytes for apoptosis by interacting with CXCR4 surface receptors. From Human immunodeficiency virus type 1 group M subtype D (isolate Z2/CDC-Z34) (HIV-1).
   6675..6987    +  LTR            5' LTR (fragment): 5' long terminal repeat (LTR) from HIV-1
   6995..7175    +  LTR            5' LTR (truncated): truncated 5' long terminal repeat (LTR) from HIV-1
   7207..7431    +  polyA_signal   bGH poly(A) signal: bovine growth hormone polyadenylation signal
   7435..7456    +  promoter       SV40 promoter (fragment): SV40 enhancer and early promoter
   7477..7905    +  rep_origin     f1 ori (sequence partly withheld): f1 bacteriophage origin of replication; arrow indicates direction of (+) strand synthesis
   7919..8248    +  promoter       SV40 promoter: SV40 enhancer and early promoter
   8296..8343    +  promoter       EM7 promoter: synthetic bacterial promoter&nbsp
   8362..8736    +  CDS            BleoR: antibiotic-binding protein; Sh ble from Streptoalloteichus hindustanus; confers resistance to bleomycin, phleomycin, and Zeocin™
   8746..8871    +  CDS            ble (fragment): BLE_KLEPN - Experimental evidence at protein level: Swiss-Prot protein existence level 1. Binding protein with a strong affinity to the bleomycin family of antibiotics. Binds to CL990; an antimitotic-antibiotic compound. From Klebsiella pneumoniae.
   8866..8987    +  polyA_signal   SV40 poly(A) signal: SV40 polyadenylation signal
   9058..9080    -  protein_bind   lac operator (fragment): The lac repressor binds to the lac operator to inhibit transcription in E. coli. This inhibition can be relieved by adding lactose or isopropyl-β-D-thiogalactopyranoside (IPTG). lac repressor encoded by lacI
   9084..9114    -  promoter       lac promoter: promoter for the E. coli lac operon
   9129..9150    -  protein_bind   CAP binding site: CAP binding activates transcription in the presence of cAMP. E. coli catabolite activator protein
   9163..9255    -  CDS            lacI (fragment): lac repressor; lacI; The lac repressor binds to the lac operator to inhibit transcription in E. coli. This inhibition can be relieved by adding lactose or isopropyl-β-D-thiogalactopyranoside (IPTG).
   9438..10026   -  rep_origin     ori: high-copy-number ColE1/pMB1/pBR322/pUC origin of replication
  10197..11057   -  CDS            AmpR: β-lactamase; bla; confers resistance to ampicillin, carbenicillin, and related antibiotics
  11058..11162   -  promoter       AmpR promoter: bla
  11221..11273   -  misc_feature   bom (fragment): basis of mobility region from pBR322
