[The description below was written by a language model from this plasmid's Addgene catalogue record and pLannotate feature annotations shown in this document.]
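Description:
FH1-MGT#1-mVenus_PGK-H2B-CFP is a lentiviral transfer plasmid built on the FUGW backbone and designed as a synthetic fluorescent reporter for tracing the mesenchymal cell state in glioblastoma. It is maintained in E. coli through a high-copy ColE1/pUC-type origin with ampicillin resistance. The backbone also carries an f1 origin and an SV40/EM7-driven bleomycin/Zeocin resistance cassette that lies outside the viral genome. Viral RNA is produced from a CMV enhancer/promoter fused to a truncated HIV-1 5' LTR. It is followed by the Ψ packaging signal with a partial gag sequence, the RRE for Rev-dependent nuclear export, and the cPPT/CTS. The 3' LTR region and a bGH polyadenylation signal close the unit.

The payload consists of two cassettes. The first is MGT#1, a synthetic regulatory locus assembled from human cis-regulatory elements linked to genes specific to the mesenchymal glioblastoma subtype, which the depositor identified from TCGA data. This region is not annotated in the feature tables and appears to correspond to the unannotated stretch between the cPPT and a short fragment matching the minimal CMV promoter portion of a TRE-type promoter. That minimal promoter drives mVenus, preceded by a short sequence matching a mouse immunoglobulin kappa chain whose role the record does not explain, and followed by a WPRE to enhance transcript expression. The second cassette uses the constitutive human PGK promoter to express histone H2B fused to CFP. This gives a nuclear cyan signal that marks and allows sorting of transduced cells regardless of their state, whereas yellow fluorescence reports activation of the mesenchymal programme. The sequencing-derived and depositor sequences differ slightly in length and start point but show essentially the same feature set.
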