Addgene plasmid #164100: FH1-MGT#1-mVenus_PGK-H2B-CFP
Purpose: Fluorescent reporter for genetic tracing of mesenchymal Glioblastoma cell-state.
Depositing lab: Gaetano Gargiulo. Depositing organization: Max-Delbrueck-Centrum fuer Molekulare Medizin (MDC). Publication: Phenotypic Mapping of Pathologic Cross-Talk between Glioblastoma and Innate Immune Cells by Synthetic Genetic Tracing. Schmitt MJ, Company C, Dramaretska Y, Barozzi I, Gohrig A, Kertalli S, Grossmann M, Naumann H, Sanchez-Bailon MP, Hulsman D, Glass R, Squatrito M, Serresi M, Gargiulo G. Cancer Discov. 2021 Mar;11(3):754-777. doi: 10.1158/2159-8290.CD-20-0219. Epub 2020 Dec 23. PubMed 33361384.
Backbone
  Vector backbone: FUGW
  Backbone manufacturer: David Baltimore (Addgene plasmid # 14883)
  Backbone size w/o insert (bp): 9598
  Vector type: Lentiviral, Synthetic Biology
  Selectable markers: CFP
Growth in bacteria
  Bacterial resistance: Ampicillin, 100 μg/mL
  Growth temperature: 37°C
  Growth strain: NEB Stable
  Copy number: High Copy
Gene/Insert
  Gene/Insert name: MGT#1-mVenus
  Species: H. sapiens (human)
  Insert size (bp): 1675
  Cloning method: Gibson Cloning
Terms and licenses: Academic/Nonprofit Terms; Industry Terms: Not Available to Industry
Depositor comments: From TCGA datasets, we annotated the genes specific to mesenchymal glioblastoma-subtype and identified corresponding cis-regulatory elements to generate synthetic reporters to trace subtype identity.
How to cite: FH1-MGT#1-mVenus_PGK-H2B-CFP was a gift from Gaetano Gargiulo (Addgene plasmid # 164100 ; http://n2t.net/addgene:164100 ; RRID:Addgene_164100)
