>Addgene plasmid #164100 | FH1-MGT#1-mVenus_PGK-H2B-CFP | depositor partial sequence | sequence record 318407 | MGT#1
ATATTTATTTTTAGGACCAGAAAGTTAAAGTGAATTGGATTTGATCCATTTTCTGAAAGGCTGGCAAGAA
TTCTTGACATTGCACAGGAATTTCCATGTCAGCATGTTCTCACATGTATGATCTAATTTAGAGATTATTT
TGGGGGGCGGGGGTTGAGGAAATGGCATGACTCAGAGTTTAAAAGCCCCAAATCTTAGCTGTGCCTGTGT
AGCTTTACCACATAACCCATTGATAACTTAGTTGTGCAACCATCACCACCATCTGTTTTCAGAACTCTTT
TCATTTTGCGAAACTGAAACCCGTTAAGCACTGATTTCCCACTCTCCCTCCTCCCAGCCCATAGCAAACC
ACCATCCCACCAGCACTTTCATTTCGCAAATGGCAAAACTGAAGCCGATATTGTGGTTGTGACTTATCCC
AAAGTAATATACACATAAACCTCTATGGATGAGGAAAAAGACAGAGGGAAACTAAAAATTCAAAAGAACA
AATTTGACTCACAGATTTGCTGACTCATAGTTGTGACACTTCCTGGCTCAGGAAGTTGAATTTCATTAAG
CCTTTGTGGTTTGGGGCTCTGCTGTGCTTTGACAGCTCTGATCTCCTCCCTTCCGGCTGGGCTGTCTGGG
GCGCTCTAAAATGAGTGTTGATTTAATGCACTGCCTTCGCACCCGTGCTGGTGCGTCCCGGGGACAGGGG
TGGCTGTGCGGTGCCGCGGCGGCCGGCGGGGCTCCTTCCCCAGCAGGGGTGGGGACGCTGAGTCACGGAT
CTGTCACCGCTTTGCACCTCTCCGAGCCCTCGGGGGCCAAAGCAAAAGCGAAAGCGA
